>Addgene plasmid #114083 | pCAG-rAPOBEC1-gs-XTEN-gs-hdenAsCas12a(E174R/S542R/K548R/D908A)-gs-UGI-NLS(SV40)(enAsBE1.3) (RTW1296) | addgene full sequence | sequence record 220558 | Addgene NGS Result
GGTCGACATTGATTATTGACTAGTTATTAATAGTAATCAATTACGGGGTCATTAGTTCATAGCCCATATA
TGGAGTTCCGCGTTACATAACTTACGGTAAATGGCCCGCCTGGCTGACCGCCCAACGACCCCCGCCCATT
GACGTCAATAATGACGTATGTTCCCATAGTAACGCCAATAGGGACTTTCCATTGACGTCAATGGGTGGAG
TATTTACGGTAAACTGCCCACTTGGCAGTACATCAAGTGTATCATATGCCAAGTACGCCCCCTATTGACG
TCAATGACGGTAAATGGCCCGCCTGGCATTATGCCCAGTACATGACCTTATGGGACTTTCCTACTTGGCA
GTACATCTACGTATTAGTCATCGCTATTACCATGGTCGAGGTGAGCCCCACGTTCTGCTTCACTCTCCCC
ATCTCCCCCCCCTCCCCACCCCCAATTTTGTATTTATTTATTTTTTAATTATTTTGTGCAGCGATGGGGG
CGGGGGGGGGGGGGGSGCGCGCCAGGCGGGGCGGGGCGGGGCGAGGGGCGGGGCGGGGCGAGGCGGAGAG
GTGCGGCGGCAGCCAATCAGAGCGGCGCGCTCCGAAAGTTTCCTTTTATGGCGAGGCGGCGGCGGCGGCG
GCCCTATAAAAAGCGAAGCGCGCGGCGGGCGGGAGTCGCTGCGCGCTGCCTTCGCCCCGTGCCCCGCTCC
GCCGCCGCCTCGCGCCGCCCGCCCCGGCTCTGACTGACCGCGTTACTCCCACAGGTGAGCGGGCGGGACG
GCCCTTCTCCTCCGGGCTGTAATTAGCGCTTGGTTTAATGACGGCTTGTTTCTTTTCTGTGGCTGCGTGA
AAGCCTTGAGGGGCTCCGGGAGGGCCCTTTGTGCGGGGGGAGCGGCTCGGGGGGTGCGTGCGTGTGTGTG
TGCGTGGGGAGCGCCGCGTGCGGCTCCGCGCTGCCCGGCGGCTGTGAGCGCTGCGGGCGCGGCGCGGGGC
TTTGTGCGCTCCGCAGTGTGCGCGAGGGGAGCGCGGCCGGGGGCGGTGCCCCGCGGTGCGGGGGGGGCTG
CGAGGGGAACAAAGGCTGCGTGCGGGGTGTGTGCGTGGGGGGGTGAGCAGGGGGTGTGGGCGCGTCGGTC
GGGCTGCAACCCCCCCTGCACCCCCCTCCCCGAGTTGCTGAGCACGGCCCGGCTTCGGGTGCGGGGCTCC
GTACGGGGCGTGGCGCGGGGCTCGCCGTGCCGGGCGGGGGGTGGCGGCAGGTGGGGGTGCCGGGCGGGGC
GGGGCCGCCTCGGGCCGGGGAGGGCTCGGGGGAGGGGCGCGGCGGCCCCCGGAGCGCCGGCGGCTGTCGA
GGCGCGGCGAGCCGCAGCCATTGCCTTTTATGGTAATCGTGCGAGAGGGCGCAGGGACTTCCTTTGTCCC
AAATCTGTGCGGAGCCGAAATCTGGGAGGCGCCGCCGCACCCCCTCTAGCGGGCGCGGGGCGAAGCGGTG
CGGCGCCGGCAGGAAGGAAATGGGCGGGGAGGGCCTTCGTGCGTCGCCGCGCCGCCGTCCCCTTCTCCCT
CTCCAGCCTCGGGGCTGTCCGCGGGGGGACGGCTGCCTTCGGGGGGGACGGGGCAGGGCGGGGTTCGGCT
TCTGGCGTGTGACCGGCGGCTCTAGAGCCTCTGCTAACCATGTTCATGCCTTCTTCTTTTTCCTACAGCT
CCTGGGCAACGTGCTGGTTATTGTGCTGTCTCATCATTTTGGCAAAGAATTCTGCAGTCGACGGTACCGC
GGGCCCGGGATCCACCGGTCGCCACCATGGGCAGCTCAGAGACTGGCCCAGTGGCTGTGGACCCCACATT
GAGACGGCGGATCGAGCCCCATGAGTTTGAGGTATTCTTCGATCCGAGAGAGCTCCGCAAGGAGACCTGC
CTGCTTTACGAAATTAATTGGGGGGGCCGGCACTCCATTTGGCGACATACATCACAGAACACTAACAAGC
ACGTCGAAGTCAACTTCATCGAGAAGTTCACGACAGAAAGATATTTCTGTCCGAACACAAGGTGCAGCAT
TACCTGGTTTCTCAGCTGGAGCCCATGCGGCGAATGTAGTAGGGCCATCACTGAATTCCTGTCAAGGTAT
CCCCACGTCACTCTGTTTATTTACATCGCAAGGCTGTACCACCACGCTGACCCCCGCAATCGACAAGGCC
TGCGGGATTTGATCTCTTCAGGTGTGACTATCCAAATTATGACTGAGCAGGAGTCAGGATACTGCTGGAG
AAACTTTGTGAATTATAGCCCGAGTAATGAAGCCCACTGGCCTAGGTATCCCCATCTGTGGGTACGACTG
TACGTTCTTGAACTGTACTGCATCATACTGGGCCTGCCTCCTTGTCTCAACATTCTGAGAAGGAAGCAGC
CACAGCTGACATTCTTTACCATCGCTCTTCAGTCTTGTCATTACCAGCGACTGCCCCCACACATTCTCTG
GGCCACCGGGTTGAAATCTGGTGGTTCTTCTGGTGGTTCTAGCGGCAGCGAGACTCCCGGGACCTCAGAG
TCCGCCACACCCGAAAGTTCCGGAGGGAGTAGCGGCGGGTCTACACAGTTCGAGGGCTTTACCAACCTGT
ATCAGGTGAGCAAGACACTGCGGTTTGAGCTGATCCCACAGGGCAAGACCCTGAAGCACATCCAGGAGCA
GGGCTTCATCGAGGAGGACAAGGCCCGCAATGATCACTACAAGGAGCTGAAGCCCATCATCGATCGGATC
TACAAGACCTATGCCGACCAGTGCCTGCAGCTGGTGCAGCTGGATTGGGAGAACCTGAGCGCCGCCATCG
ACTCCTATAGAAAGGAGAAAACCGAGGAGACAAGGAACGCCCTGATCGAGGAGCAGGCCACATATCGCAA
TGCCATCCACGACTACTTCATCGGCCGGACAGACAACCTGACCGATGCCATCAATAAGAGACACGCCGAG
ATCTACAAGGGCCTGTTCAAGGCCGAGCTGTTTAATGGCAAGGTGCTGAAGCAGCTGGGCACCGTGACCA
CAACCGAGCACGAGAACGCCCTGCTGCGGAGCTTCGACAAGTTTACAACCTACTTCTCCGGCTTTTATAG
AAACAGGAAGAACGTGTTCAGCGCCGAGGATATCAGCACAGCCATCCCACACCGCATCGTGCAGGACAAC
TTCCCCAAGTTTAAGGAGAATTGTCACATCTTCACACGCCTGATCACCGCCGTGCCCAGCCTGCGGGAGC
ACTTTGAGAACGTGAAGAAGGCCATCGGCATCTTCGTGAGCACCTCCATCGAGGAGGTGTTTTCCTTCCC
TTTTTATAACCAGCTGCTGACACAGACCCAGATCGACCTGTATAACCAGCTGCTGGGAGGAATCTCTCGG
GAGGCAGGCACCGAGAAGATCAAGGGCCTGAACGAGGTGCTGAATCTGGCCATCCAGAAGAATGATGAGA
CAGCCCACATCATCGCCTCCCTGCCACACAGATTCATCCCCCTGTTTAAGCAGATCCTGTCCGATAGGAA
CACCCTGTCTTTCATCCTGGAGGAGTTTAAGAGCGACGAGGAAGTGATCCAGTCCTTCTGCAAGTACAAG
ACACTGCTGAGAAACGAGAACGTGCTGGAGACAGCCGAGGCCCTGTTTAACGAGCTGAACAGCATCGACC
TGACACACATCTTCATCAGCCACAAGAAGCTGGAGACAATCAGCAGCGCCCTGTGCGACCACTGGGATAC
ACTGAGGAATGCCCTGTATGAGCGGAGAATCTCCGAGCTGACAGGCAAGATCACCAAGTCTGCCAAGGAG
AAGGTGCAGCGCAGCCTGAAGCACGAGGATATCAACCTGCAGGAGATCATCTCTGCCGCAGGCAAGGAGC
TGAGCGAGGCCTTCAAGCAGAAAACCAGCGAGATCCTGTCCCACGCACACGCCGCCCTGGATCAGCCACT
GCCTACAACCCTGAAGAAGCAGGAGGAGAAGGAGATCCTGAAGTCTCAGCTGGACAGCCTGCTGGGCCTG
TACCACCTGCTGGACTGGTTTGCCGTGGATGAGTCCAACGAGGTGGACCCCGAGTTCTCTGCCCGGCTGA
CCGGCATCAAGCTGGAGATGGAGCCTTCTCTGAGCTTCTACAACAAGGCCAGAAATTATGCCACCAAGAA
GCCCTACTCCGTGGAGAAGTTCAAGCTGAACTTTCAGATGCCTACACTGGCCAGAGGCTGGGACGTGAAT
AGAGAGAAGAACAATGGCGCCATCCTGTTTGTGAAGAACGGCCTGTACTATCTGGGCATCATGCCAAAGC
AGAAGGGCAGGTATAAGGCCCTGAGCTTCGAGCCCACAGAGAAAACCAGCGAGGGCTTTGATAAGATGTA
CTATGACTACTTCCCTGATGCCGCCAAGATGATCCCAAAGTGCAGCACCCAGCTGAAGGCCGTGACAGCC
CACTTTCAGACCCACACAACCCCCATCCTGCTGTCCAACAATTTCATCGAGCCTCTGGAGATCACAAAGG
AGATCTACGACCTGAACAATCCTGAGAAGGAGCCAAAGAAGTTTCAGACAGCCTACGCCAAGAAAACCGG
CGACCAGAAGGGCTACAGAGAGGCCCTGTGCAAGTGGATCGACTTCACAAGGGATTTTCTGTCCAAGTAT
ACCAAGACAACCTCTATCGATCTGTCTAGCCTGCGGCCATCCTCTCAGTATAAGGACCTGGGCGAGTACT
ATGCCGAGCTGAATCCCCTGCTGTACCACATCAGCTTCCAGAGAATCGCCGAGAAGGAGATCATGGATGC
CGTGGAGACAGGCAAGCTGTACCTGTTCCAGATCTATAACAAGGACTTTGCCAAGGGCCACCACGGCAAG
CCTAATCTGCACACACTGTATTGGACCGGCCTGTTTTCTCCAGAGAACCTGGCCAAGACAAGCATCAAGC
TGAATGGCCAGGCCGAGCTGTTCTACCGCCCTAAGTCCAGGATGAAGAGGATGGCACACCGGCTGGGAGA
GAAGATGCTGAACAAGAAGCTGAAGGATCAGAAAACCCCAATCCCCGACACCCTGTACCAGGAGCTGTAC
GACTATGTGAATCACAGACTGTCCCACGACCTGTCTGATGAGGCCAGGGCCCTGCTGCCCAACGTGATCA
CCAAGGAGGTGTCTCACGAGATCATCAAGGATAGGCGCTTTACCAGCGACAAGTTCTTTTTCCACGTGCC
TATCACACTGAACTATCAGGCCGCCAATTCCCCATCTAAGTTCAACCAGAGGGTGAATGCCTACCTGAAG
GAGCACCCCGAGACACCTATCATCGGCATCGCCCGGGGCGAGAGAAACCTGATCTATATCACAGTGATCG
ACTCCACCGGCAAGATCCTGGAGCAGCGGAGCCTGAACACCATCCAGCAGTTTGATTACCAGAAGAAGCT
GGACAACAGGGAGAAGGAGAGGGTGGCAGCAAGGCAGGCCTGGTCTGTGGTGGGCACAATCAAGGATCTG
AAGCAGGGCTATCTGAGCCAGGTCATCCACGAGATCGTGGACCTGATGATCCACTACCAGGCCGTGGTGG
TGCTGGAGAACCTGAATTTCGGCTTTAAGAGCAAGAGGACCGGCATCGCCGAGAAGGCCGTGTACCAGCA
GTTCGAGAAGATGCTGATCGATAAGCTGAATTGCCTGGTGCTGAAGGACTATCCAGCAGAGAAAGTGGGA
GGCGTGCTGAACCCATACCAGCTGACAGACCAGTTCACCTCCTTTGCCAAGATGGGCACCCAGTCTGGCT
TCCTGTTTTACGTGCCTGCCCCATATACATCTAAGATCGATCCCCTGACCGGCTTCGTGGACCCCTTCGT
GTGGAAAACCATCAAGAATCACGAGAGCCGCAAGCACTTCCTGGAGGGCTTCGACTTTCTGCACTACGAC
GTGAAAACCGGCGACTTCATCCTGCACTTTAAGATGAACAGAAATCTGTCCTTCCAGAGGGGCCTGCCCG
GCTTTATGCCTGCATGGGATATCGTGTTCGAGAAGAACGAGACACAGTTTGACGCCAAGGGCACCCCTTT
CATCGCCGGCAAGAGAATCGTGCCAGTGATCGAGAATCACAGATTCACCGGCAGATACCGGGACCTGTAT
CCTGCCAACGAGCTGATCGCCCTGCTGGAGGAGAAGGGCATCGTGTTCAGGGATGGCTCCAACATCCTGC
CAAAGCTGCTGGAGAATGACGATTCTCACGCCATCGACACGATGGTGGCCCTGATCCGCAGCGTGCTGCA
GATGCGGAACTCCAATGCCGCCACAGGCGAGGACTATATCAACAGCCCCGTGCGCGATCTGAATGGCGTG
TGCTTCGACTCCCGGTTTCAGAACCCAGAGTGGCCAATGGACGCCGATGCCAATGGCGCCTACCACATCG
CCCTGAAGGGCCAGCTGCTGCTGAATCACCTGAAGGAGAGCAAGGATCTGAAGCTGCAGAACGGCATCTC
CAATCAGGACTGGCTGGCCTACATCCAGGAGCTGCGCAACTCTGGTGGTTCTGGAGGATCTGGTGGTTCT
ACTAATCTGTCAGATATTATTGAAAAGGAGACCGGTAAGCAACTGGTTATCCAGGAATCCATCCTCATGC
TCCCAGAGGAGGTGGAAGAAGTCATTGGGAACAAGCCGGAAAGCGATATACTCGTGCACACCGCCTACGA
CGAGAGCACCGACGAGAATGTCATGCTTCTGACTAGCGACGCCCCTGAATACAAGCCTTGGGCTCTGGTC
ATACAGGATAGCAACGGTGAGAACAAGATTAAGATGCTCTCTGGTGGTTCTCCCAAGAAGAAGAGGAAAG
TCTAAAGCGGCCGCACTCCTCAGGTGCAGGCTGCCTATCAGAAGGTGGTGGCTGGTGTGGCCAATGCCCT
GGCTCACAAATACCACTGAGATCTTTTTCCCTCTGCCAAAAATTATGGGGACATCATGAAGCCCCTTGAG
CATCTGACTTCTGGCTAATAAAGGAAATTTATTTTCATTGCAATAGTGTGTTGGAATTTTTTGTGTCTCT
CACTCGGAAGGACATATGGGAGGGCAAATCATTTAAAACATCAGAATGAGTATTTGGTTTAGAGTTTGGC
AACATATGCCCATATGCTGGCTGCCATGAACAAAGGTTGGCTATAAAGAGGTCATCAGTATATGAAACAG
CCCCCTGCTGTCCATTCCTTATTCCATAGAAAAGCCTTGACTTGAGGTTAGATTTTTTTTATATTTTGTT
TTGTGTTATTTTTTTCTTTAACATCCCTAAAATTTTCCTTACATGTTTTACTAGCCAGATTTTTCCTCCT
CTCCTGACTACTCCCAGTCATAGCTGTCCCTCTTCTCTTATGGAGATCCCTCGACCTGCAGCCCAAGCTT
GGCGTAATCATGGTCATAGCTGTTTCCTGTGTGAAATTGTTATCCGCTCACAATTCCACACAACATACGA
GCCGGAAGCATAAAGTGTAAAGCCTGGGGTGCCTAATGAGTGAGCTAACTCACATTAATTGCGTTGCGCT
CACTGCCCGCTTTCCAGTCGGGAAACCTGTCGTGCCAGCGGATCCGCATCTCAATTAGTCAGCAACCATA
GTCCCGCCCCTAACTCCGCCCATCCCGCCCCTAACTCCGCCCAGTTCCGCCCATTCTCCGCCCCATGGCT
GACTAATTTTTTTTATTTATGCAGAGGCCGAGGCCGCCTCGGCCTCTGAGCTATTCCAGAAGTAGTGAGG
AGGCTTTTTTGGAGGCCTAGGCTTTTGCAAAAAGCTAACTTGTTTATTGCAGCTTATAATGGTTACAAAT
AAAGCAATAGCATCACAAATTTCACAAATAAAGCATTTTTTTCACTGCATTCTAGTTGTGGTTTGTCCAA
ACTCATCAATGTATCTTATCATGTCTGGATCCGCTGCATTAATGAATCGGCCAACGCGCGGGGAGAGGCG
GTTTGCGTATTGGGCGCTCTTCCGCTTCCTCGCTCACTGACTCGCTGCGCTCGGTCGTTCGGCTGCGGCG
AGCGGTATCAGCTCACTCAAAGGCGGTAATACGGTTATCCACAGAATCAGGGGATAACGCAGGAAAGAAC
ATGTGAGCAAAAGGCCAGCAAAAGGCCAGGAACCGTAAAAAGGCCGCGTTGCTGGCGTTTTTCCATAGGC
TCCGCCCCCCTGACGAGCATCACAAAAATCGACGCTCAAGTCAGAGGTGGCGAAACCCGACAGGACTATA
AAGATACCAGGCGTTTCCCCCTGGAAGCTCCCTCGTGCGCTCTCCTGTTCCGACCCTGCCGCTTACCGGA
TACCTGTCCGCCTTTCTCCCTTCGGGAAGCGTGGCGCTTTCTCATAGCTCACGCTGTAGGTATCTCAGTT
CGGTGTAGGTCGTTCGCTCCAAGCTGGGCTGTGTGCACGAACCCCCCGTTCAGCCCGACCGCTGCGCCTT
ATCCGGTAACTATCGTCTTGAGTCCAACCCGGTAAGACACGACTTATCGCCACTGGCAGCAGCCACTGGT
AACAGGATTAGCAGAGCGAGGTATGTAGGCGGTGCTACAGAGTTCTTGAAGTGGTGGCCTAACTACGGCT
ACACTAGAAGAACAGTATTTGGTATCTGCGCTCTGCTGAAGCCAGTTACCTTCGGAAAAAGAGTTGGTAG
CTCTTGATCCGGCAAACAAACCACCGCTGGTAGCGGTGGTTTTTTTGTTTGCAAGCAGCAGATTACGCGC
AGAAAAAAAGGATCTCAAGAAGATCCTTTGATCTTTTCTACGGGGTCTGACGCTCAGTGGAACGAAAACT
CACGTTAAGGGATTTTGGTCATGAGATTATCAAAAAGGATCTTCACCTAGATCCTTTTAAATTAAAAATG
AAGTTTTAAATCAATCTAAAGTATATATGAGTAAACTTGGTCTGACAGTTACCAATGCTTAATCAGTGAG
GCACCTATCTCAGCGATCTGTCTATTTCGTTCATCCATAGTTGCCTGACTCCCCGTCGTGTAGATAACTA
CGATACGGGAGGGCTTACCATCTGGCCCCAGTGCTGCAATGATACCGCGAGACCCACGCTCACCGGCTCC
AGATTTATCAGCAATAAACCAGCCAGCCGGAAGGGCCGAGCGCAGAAGTGGTCCTGCAACTTTATCCGCC
TCCATCCAGTCTATTAATTGTTGCCGGGAAGCTAGAGTAAGTAGTTCGCCAGTTAATAGTTTGCGCAACG
TTGTTGCCATTGCTACAGGCATCGTGGTGTCACGCTCGTCGTTTGGTATGGCTTCATTCAGCTCCGGTTC
CCAACGATCAAGGCGAGTTACATGATCCCCCATGTTGTGCAAAAAAGCGGTTAGCTCCTTCGGTCCTCCG
ATCGTTGTCAGAAGTAAGTTGGCCGCAGTGTTATCACTCATGGTTATGGCAGCACTGCATAATTCTCTTA
CTGTCATGCCATCCGTAAGATGCTTTTCTGTGACTGGTGAGTACTCAACCAAGTCATTCTGAGAATAGTG
TATGCGGCGACCGAGTTGCTCTTGCCCGGCGTCAATACGGGATAATACCGCGCCACATAGCAGAACTTTA
AAAGTGCTCATCATTGGAAAACGTTCTTCGGGGCGAAAACTCTCAAGGATCTTACCGCTGTTGAGATCCA
GTTCGATGTAACCCACTCGTGCACCCAACTGATCTTCAGCATCTTTTACTTTCACCAGCGTTTCTGGGTG
AGCAAAAACAGGAAGGCAAAATGCCGCAAAAAAGGGAATAAGGGCGACACGGAAATGTTGAATACTCATA
CTCTTCCTTTTTCAATATTATTGAAGCATTTATCAGGGTTATTGTCTCATGAGCGGATACATATTTGAAT
GTATTTAGAAAAATAAACAAATAGGGGTTCCGCGCACATTTCCCCGAAAAGTGCCACCTG
Features (pLannotate 1.2.2; 21 found; start..end, strand, type, name):
      5..384     +  enhancer       CMV enhancer: human cytomegalovirus immediate early enhancer
    386..661     +  promoter       chicken β-actin promoter: No description available
    662..1678    +  intron         chimeric intron: chimera between introns from chicken β-actin and rabbit β-globin
   1727..1763    +  misc_feature   MCS (fragment): multiple cloning site
   1783..2466    +  CDS            Apobec1: ABEC1_RAT - Experimental evidence at protein level: Swiss-Prot protein existence level 1. Catalytic component of the apolipoprotein B mRNA editing enzyme complex which is responsible for the postranscriptional editing of a CAA codon for Gln to a UAA codon for stop in the APOB mRNA. May also play a role in the epigenetic regulation of gene expression by participating in DNA demethylation. From Rattus norvegicus (Rat).
   2467..2540    +  CDS            ABE(7.10) (fragment): adenine base editor comprising wild-type E. coli TadA fused to the evolved TadA*(7.10) mutant (Gaudelli et al., 2017)
   2563..6480    +  CDS            AsCpf1: CRISPR-associated protein from Acidaminococcus sp. BV3L6 (Zetsche et al., 2015)
   6511..6759    +  CDS            UGI: UNGI_BPPB2 - Experimental evidence at protein level: Swiss-Prot protein existence level 1. This protein binds specifically and reversibly to the host uracil-DNA glycosylase, preventing removal of uracil residues from PBS2 DNA by the host uracil-excision repair system. From Bacillus phage PBS2 (Bacteriophage PBS2).
   6805..6876    +  CDS            HBB (fragment): HBB_PONPY - Experimental evidence at transcript level: Swiss-Prot protein existence level 2. Involved in oxygen transport from the lung to the various peripheral tissues. From Pongo pygmaeus (Bornean orangutan).
   6947..7002    +  polyA_signal   β-globin poly(A) signal: rabbit β-globin polyadenylation signal (Gil and Proudfoot, 1987)
   7387..7403    -  protein_bind   lac operator: The lac repressor binds to the lac operator to inhibit transcription in E. coli. This inhibition can be relieved by adding lactose or isopropyl-β-D-thiogalactopyranoside (IPTG). lac repressor encoded by lacI
   7411..7441    -  promoter       lac promoter: promoter for the E. coli lac operon
   7456..7477    -  protein_bind   CAP binding site: CAP binding activates transcription in the presence of cAMP. E. coli catabolite activator protein
   7490..7529    -  CDS            lacI (fragment): lac repressor; lacI; The lac repressor binds to the lac operator to inhibit transcription in E. coli. This inhibition can be relieved by adding lactose or isopropyl-β-D-thiogalactopyranoside (IPTG).
   7536..7558    +  promoter       SV40 promoter (fragment): SV40 enhancer and early promoter
   7582..7717    +  rep_origin     SV40 ori: SV40 origin of replication
   7737..7871    +  polyA_signal   SV40 poly(A) signal: SV40 polyadenylation signal
   7873..7927    -  CDS            lacI (fragment): lac repressor; lacI; The lac repressor binds to the lac operator to inhibit transcription in E. coli. This inhibition can be relieved by adding lactose or isopropyl-β-D-thiogalactopyranoside (IPTG).
   8110..8698    -  rep_origin     ori: high-copy-number ColE1/pMB1/pBR322/pUC origin of replication
   8869..9729    -  CDS            AmpR: β-lactamase; bla; confers resistance to ampicillin, carbenicillin, and related antibiotics
   9730..9834    -  promoter       AmpR promoter: bla
