[The description below was written by a language model from this plasmid's Addgene catalogue record and pLannotate feature annotations shown in this document.]
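Description:
pCAG-rAPOBEC1-gs-XTEN-gs-hdenAsCas12a(E174R/S542R/K548R/D908A)-gs-UGI-NLS(SV40), also called enAsBE1.3 or RTW1296, is a 9,860-nt mammalian expression plasmid built on the pCAG-CFP backbone by Gibson cloning. It is propagated in E. coli as a high-copy plasmid through a ColE1/pUC-type origin and selected with ampicillin via the β-lactamase gene and its own promoter. The backbone also carries remnants of lac regulatory sequence, an SV40 origin of replication and an SV40 poly(A) signal. No mammalian selection marker is annotated.

The payload is a single human codon-optimized fusion protein driven by the CAG promoter, annotated here as the CMV immediate-early enhancer, the chicken β-actin promoter and a chimeric β-actin/β-globin intron, and terminated by the rabbit β-globin polyadenylation signal. From the N terminus, the open reading frame encodes rat APOBEC1 cytidine deaminase, a glycine-serine/XTEN linker, AsCas12a (AsCpf1, from Acidaminococcus sp. BV3L6), the uracil DNA glycosylase inhibitor UGI from phage PBS2, and a C-terminal SV40 nuclear localization signal. The short stretch that the automated annotation labels as an ABE(7.10) fragment sits where the name places the linker and most likely reflects shared linker sequence rather than any adenine deaminase. The Cas12a portion carries the E174R, S542R and K548R substitutions that define the enhanced enAsCas12a variant, plus D908A, which abolishes DNase activity.

The fusion is a Cas12a-based cytosine base editor. The catalytically dead Cas12a is directed to a target by a crRNA supplied separately, APOBEC1 deaminates cytosines to uracil, and UGI blocks uracil excision so that the edit is retained. The plasmid is used to express this editor in mammalian cells.
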