Addgene plasmid #114083: pCAG-rAPOBEC1-gs-XTEN-gs-hdenAsCas12a(E174R/S542R/K548R/D908A)-gs-UGI-NLS(SV40)(enAsBE1.3) (RTW1296)
Purpose: CAG promoter expression plasmid for human codon optimized enAsBE1.3
Depositing lab: Keith Joung & Benjamin Kleinstiver. Depositing organization: Massachusetts General Hospital. Publication: Engineered CRISPR-Cas12a variants with increased activities and improved targeting ranges for gene, epigenetic and base editing. Kleinstiver BP, Sousa AA, Walton RT, Tak YE, Hsu JY, Clement K, Welch MM, Horng JE, Malagon-Lopez J, Scarfo I, Maus MV, Pinello L, Aryee MJ, Joung JK. Nat Biotechnol. 2019 Feb 11. pii: 10.1038/s41587-018-0011-0. doi: 10.1038/s41587-018-0011-0. PubMed 30742127.
Backbone
  Vector backbone: pCAG-CFP
  Backbone manufacturer: Cepko Lab (Addgene plasmid #11179)
  Vector type: Mammalian Expression
Growth in bacteria
  Bacterial resistance: Ampicillin, 100 μg/mL
  Growth temperature: 37°C
  Growth strain: DH5alpha
  Copy number: High Copy
Gene/Insert
  Gene/Insert name: DNase-inactive (D908A) enAsCas12a (E174R/S542R/K548R) fused to N-terminal rAPOBEC1 and C-terminal UGI (enAsBE1.3) (alt name: RTW1296)
  Species: Synthetic
  Mutation: E174R, S542R, K548R and D908A, human codon optimized
  Tag / fusion protein: SV40 NLS (C terminal on insert)
  Cloning method: Gibson Cloning
Terms and licenses: Academic/Nonprofit Terms; Industry Terms: Not Available to Industry
How to cite: pCAG-rAPOBEC1-gs-XTEN-gs-hdenAsCas12a(E174R/S542R/K548R/D908A)-gs-UGI-NLS(SV40)(enAsBE1.3) (RTW1296) was a gift from Keith Joung & Benjamin Kleinstiver (Addgene plasmid # 114083 ; http://n2t.net/addgene:114083 ; RRID:Addgene_114083)
